>Addgene plasmid #218002 | pMBS-847 | addgene full sequence | sequence record 434500 | Addgene NGS Result
TTGGCCGATTCATTAATCACTCTGTGGTCTCAAATGGAGCAGAAGCTGATCAGCGAGGAGGACCTGCGCC
AGAGCCTGGAGGTGCTGTTCCAGGGCCCAGGTTGAGACCACGAAGTGGCTCTTCAGTGGACGAAAGGGCC
TCGTGATACGCCTATTTTTATAGGTTAATGTCATGATAATAATGGTTTCTTAGACGTCAGGTGGCACTTT
TCGGGGAAATGTGCGCGGAACCCCTATTTGTTTATTTTTCTAAATACATTCAAATATGTATCCGCTCATG
AGACAATAACCCTGATAAATGCTTCAATAATATTGAAAAAGGAAGAGTATGCGCTCACGCAACTGGTCCA
GAACCTTGACCGAACGCAGCGGTGGTAACGGCGCAGTGGCGGTTTTCATGGCTTGTTATGACTGTTTTTT
TTTGGGGTACAGTCTATGCCTCGGGCATCCAAGCAGCAAGCGCGTTACGCCGTGGGTCGATGTTTGATGT
TATGGAGCAGCAACGATGTTACGCAGCAGGGCAGTCGCCCTAAAACAAAGTTAAACATCATGAGGGAAGC
GGTGATCGCCGAAGTATCGACTCAACTATCAGAGGTAGTTGGCGTCATCGAGCGCCATCTCGAACCGACG
TTGCTGGCCGTACATTTGTACGGCTCCGCAGTGGATGGCGGCCTGAAGCCACACAGCGATATTGATTTGC
TGGTTACGGTGACCGTAAGGCTTGATGAAACAACGCGGCGAGCTTTGATCAACGACCTTTTGGAAACTTC
GGCTTCCCCTGGAGAGAGCGAGATTCTCCGCGCTGTAGAAGTCACCATTGTTGTGCACGACGACATCATT
CCGTGGCGTTATCCAGCTAAGCGCGAACTGCAATTTGGAGAATGGCAGCGCAATGACATTCTTGCAGGTA
TCTTCGAGCCAGCCACGATCGACATTGATCTGGCTATCTTGCTGACAAAAGCAAGAGAACATAGCGTTGC
CTTGGTAGGTCCAGCGGCGGAGGAACTCTTTGATCCGGTTCCTGAACAGGATCTATTTGAGGCGCTAAAT
GAAACCTTAACGCTATGGAACTCGCCGCCCGACTGGGCTGGCGATGAGCGAAATGTAGTGCTTACGTTGT
CCCGCATTTGGTACAGCGCAGTAACCGGCAAAATCGCGCCGAAGGATGTCGCTGCCGACTGGGCAATGGA
GCGCCTGCCGGCCCAGTATCAGCCCGTCATACTTGAAGCTAGACAGGCTTATCTTGGACAAGAAGAAGAT
CGCTTGGCCTCGCGCGCAGATCAGTTGGAAGAATTTGTCCATTACGTAAAAGGCGAGATCACCAAGGTAG
TCGGCAAATAACTGTCAGACCAAGTTTACTCATATATACTTTAGATTGATTTAAAACTTCATTTTTAATT
TAAAAGGATCTAGGTGAAGATCCTTTTTGATAATCTCATGACCAAAATCCCTTAACGTGAGTTTTCGTTC
CACTGAGCGTCAGACCCCGTAGAAAAGATCAAAGGATCTTCTTGAGATCCTTTTTTTCTGCGCGTAATCT
GCTGCTTGCAAACAAAAAAACCACCGCTACCAGCGGTGGTTTGTTTGCCGGATCAAGAGCTACCAACTCT
TTTTCCGAAGGTAACTGGCTTCAGCAGAGCGCAGATACCAAATACTGTTCTTCTAGTGTAGCCGTAGTTA
GGCCACCACTTCAAGAACTCTGTAGCACCGCCTACATACCTCGCTCTGCTAATCCTGTTACCAGTGGCTG
CTGCCAGTGGCGATAAGTCGTGTCTTACCGGGTTGGACTCAAGACGATAGTTACCGGATAAGGCGCAGCG
GTCGGGCTGAACGGGGGGTTCGTGCACACAGCCCAGCTTGGAGCGAACGACCTACACCGAACTGAGATAC
CTACAGCGTGAGCTATGAGAAAGCGCCACGCTTCCCGAAGGGAGAAAGGCGGACAGGTATCCGGTAAGCG
GCAGGGTCGGAACAGGAGAGCGCACGAGGGAGCTTCCAGGGGGAAACGCCTGGTATCTTTATAGTCCTGT
CGGGTTTCGCCACCTCTGACTTGAGCGTCGATTTTTGTGATGCTCGTCAGGGGGGCGGAGCCTATGGAAA
AACGCCAGCAACGCGGCCTTTTTACGGTTCCTGGCCTTTTGCTGGCCTTTTGCTCACATGTTCTTTCCTG
CGTTATCCCCTGATTCTGTGGATAACCGTATTACCGCCTTTGAGTGAGCTGATACCGCTCGCCGCAGCCG
AACGACCGAGCGCAGCGAGTCAGTGAGCGAGGAAGCGGAAGAGCGCCCAATACGCAAACCGCCTCTCCCC
GCGCG
Features (pLannotate 1.2.2; 6 found; start..end, strand, type, name):
    224..328     +  promoter       AmpR promoter: bla
    319..399     -  CDS            int (fragment): INT2_ECOLX - Protein inferred from homology: Swiss-Prot protein existence level 3. Putative integrase believed to be involved in the insertion of antibiotic resistance genes into plasmids and transposons. From Escherichia coli.
    487..543     +  CDS            GmR (fragment): gentamycin acetyltransferase; aacC1; confers resistance to gentamycin
    550..1338    +  CDS            aadA: S3AD_ECOLX - Experimental evidence at protein level: Swiss-Prot protein existence level 1. Mediates bacterial resistance to the antibiotics streptomycin and spectinomycin. From Escherichia coli.
   1512..2100    +  rep_origin     ori: high-copy-number ColE1/pMB1/pBR322/pUC origin of replication
   2283..17      +  CDS            lacI (fragment) (across the origin): lac repressor; lacI; The lac repressor binds to the lac operator to inhibit transcription in E. coli. This inhibition can be relieved by adding lactose or isopropyl-β-D-thiogalactopyranoside (IPTG).
