[The description below was written by a language model from this plasmid's Addgene catalogue record and pLannotate feature annotations shown in this document.]
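Description:
pMBS-847 is a Level 0 Modular Cloning (MoClo) part plasmid from a synthetic-biology toolkit built for recombinant protein production in Leishmania tarentolae. It is based on the pICH41258 Level 0 acceptor backbone and is propagated in E. coli as a small, high-copy plasmid of roughly 2.3 kb. The feature table shows a ColE1/pUC-type origin of replication and an aadA gene, which confers the spectinomycin (and streptomycin) resistance used for selection, preceded by an AmpR (bla) promoter. Short annotated fragments of an integrase, a gentamicin acetyltransferase and lacI appear to be non-functional remnants of the backbone and of the integron context from which the aadA cassette derives, rather than working genes.

The payload is a synthetic insert of about 70 bp encoding a Myc epitope tag followed at its C-terminal end by a PreScission protease recognition site. This short insert was not picked up by the automated annotation, so its exact position in the sequence is not shown in the feature table. The part was assembled by Golden Gate cloning, occupies MoClo position B3, and can be released with BsaI, a type IIS enzyme that leaves the position-specific overhangs needed to join it in a defined order with other Level 0 parts such as promoters, coding sequences and terminators. The plasmid itself carries no promoter for the tag and is not an expression vector. It is a building block for higher-level transcription units, where the Myc tag allows detection or purification of the fusion protein and the protease site allows the tag to be cleaved off afterwards.
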