Addgene plasmid #218002: pMBS-847
Purpose: Myc-tag fused to PreScission Protease cleavage site for protein purification and cleavage
Depositing lab: Michael Schroda. Depositing organization: Rheinland-Pfälzische Technische Universität Kaiserslautern. Publication: A Modular Cloning Toolkit for the production of recombinant proteins in Leishmania tarentolae. Hieronimus K, Donauer T, Klein J, Hinkel B, Spanle JV, Probst A, Niemeyer J, Kibrom S, Kiefer AM, Schneider L, Husemann B, Bischoff E, Mohring S, Bayer N, Klein D, Engels A, Ziehmer BG, Stiebeta J, Moroka P, Schroda M, Deponte M. Microb Cell. 2024 Apr 30;11:128-142. doi: 10.15698/mic2024.04.821. eCollection 2024. PubMed 38799406.
Backbone
  Vector backbone: pICH41258
  Backbone manufacturer: Sylvestre Marillonnet (Addgene plasmid #47987)
  Backbone size w/o insert (bp): 2845
  Total vector size (bp): 2313
  Vector type: Synthetic Biology
Growth in bacteria
  Bacterial resistance: Spectinomycin, 50 μg/mL
  Growth temperature: 37°C
  Growth strain: DH5alpha
  Copy number: High Copy
Gene/Insert
  Gene/Insert name: Myc-tag
  Species: Synthetic
  Insert size (bp): 70
  Tag / fusion protein: PreScission protease cleavage site (C terminal on insert)
  Cloning method: Golden Gate
  Sequencing primers: 5′ CAATACGCAAACCGCCTCTCC; 3′ AATAGGCGTATCACGAGGC
Terms and licenses: Academic/Nonprofit Terms; Industry Terms: Not Available to Industry
Depositor comments: Level 0 MoClo Part Position B3, insert can be released via BsaI digest
How to cite: pMBS-847 was a gift from Michael Schroda (Addgene plasmid # 218002 ; http://n2t.net/addgene:218002 ; RRID:Addgene_218002)
